Addgene plasmid #233243: pET28a-AviTag-CC-S2
Purpose: Bacterial expression of Avi-CC-S2
Depositing lab: Khalid Salaita. Depositing organization: Emory University. Publication: Digital and Tunable Genetically Encoded Tension Sensors Based on Engineered Coiled-Coils. Liu S, Liu J, Foote A, Ogasawara H, Al Abdullatif S, Batista VS, Salaita K. Angew Chem Int Ed Engl. 2025 Jan 13:e202407359. doi: 10.1002/anie.202407359. PubMed 39805005.
Backbone
  Vector backbone: pET28a
  Backbone size w/o insert (bp): 5219
  Vector type: Bacterial Expression
Growth in bacteria
  Bacterial resistance: Kanamycin, 50 μg/mL
  Growth temperature: 37°C
  Growth strain: DH5alpha
  Copy number: Low Copy
Gene/Insert
  Gene/Insert name: AviTag-CC-S2
  Species: Synthetic
  Insert size (bp): 345
  Promoter: T7
  Cloning method: Gibson Cloning
  Sequencing primers: 5′ T7F; 3′ T7R
Terms and licenses: Academic/Nonprofit Terms; Industry Terms: Not Available to Industry
How to cite: pET28a-AviTag-CC-S2 was a gift from Khalid Salaita (Addgene plasmid # 233243 ; http://n2t.net/addgene:233243 ; RRID:Addgene_233243)
