[The description below was written by a language model from this plasmid's Addgene catalogue record and pLannotate feature annotations shown in this document.]
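Description:
pET28a-AviTag-CC-S2 is a bacterial expression plasmid built on the pET28a backbone, carrying a 345 bp synthetic insert, AviTag-CC-S2, introduced by Gibson cloning. The sequenced plasmid is 5,589 nt. It is maintained in E. coli through a ColE1/pMB1-type origin together with the rop gene and the bom region from pBR322, which keep it at the low copy number given in the catalogue entry. Selection is by kanamycin through the aminoglycoside phosphotransferase (KanR) gene. An f1 origin is also present. The short tetracycline-resistance fragments and the partial AmpR promoter in the annotation are backbone remnants or similarity hits rather than functional markers.

Expression uses the standard pET arrangement. A T7 promoter is followed by a lac operator and the T7 gene 10 ribosome binding site, a T7 terminator sits downstream, and a plasmid-borne lacI gene supplies repressor, so transcription depends on T7 RNA polymerase and is induced with IPTG. Within the open reading frame the annotation detects an N-terminal fragment matched to a composite biotinylation/His tag, a thrombin cleavage site, and a histidine tag fragment near the 3′ end. The stretch between these, where the AviTag and coiled-coil sequence would lie, is not annotated, so the exact order of tags around the insert cannot be confirmed from the feature table. The AviTag is a short peptide substrate for site-specific enzymatic biotinylation by BirA.

The stated purpose is bacterial production of the Avi-CC-S2 protein. The associated publication concerns genetically encoded tension sensors based on engineered coiled-coils, so "CC" probably denotes a coiled-coil module. The record does not explain what S2 means.
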