Features (pLannotate 1.2.2; 20 found; start..end, strand, type, name):
    989..1066    -  promoter       lacI promoter: lacI
   1074..1353    -  CDS            TcR (fragment): tetracycline efflux protein; tet; confers resistance to tetracycline
   1375..1393    +  promoter       T7 promoter: promoter for bacteriophage T7 RNA polymerase
   1394..1418    +  protein_bind   lac operator: The lac repressor binds to the lac operator to inhibit transcription in E. coli. This inhibition can be relieved by adding lactose or isopropyl-β-D-thiogalactopyranoside (IPTG). lac repressor encoded by lacI
   1433..1455    +  RBS            RBS: efficient ribosome binding site from bacteriophage T7 gene 10 (Olins and Rangwala, 1989)
   1474..1490    +  CDS            capTEV™ (fragment): composite tag for in vivo biotinylation, TEV protease cleavage, and 6xHis tagging
   1501..1518    +  CDS            thrombin site: thrombin recognition and cleavage site
   1828..1845    +  CDS            9xHis (fragment): 9xHis affinity tag
   1855..1904    +  CDS            SET1 (fragment): solubility-enhancement tag derived from T7 phage gene 10B
   1912..1959    +  terminator     T7 terminator: transcription terminator for bacteriophage T7 RNA polymerase
   1996..2424    +  rep_origin     f1 ori (sequence partly withheld): f1 bacteriophage origin of replication; arrow indicates direction of (+) strand synthesis
   2477..2534    +  promoter       AmpR promoter (fragment): bla
   2543..3358    -  CDS            KanR: aminoglycoside phosphotransferase; aph(3')-Ia; confers resistance to kanamycin in bacteria or G418 (Geneticin®) in eukaryotes
   3480..4068    +  rep_origin     ori: high-copy-number ColE1/pMB1/pBR322/pUC origin of replication
   4254..4393    -  misc_feature   bom: basis of mobility region from pBR322
   4495..4686    -  CDS            rop: Rop protein, which maintains plasmids at low copy number; rop
   4703..5083    +  CDS            YPB1_ECOLX: Protein predicted: Swiss-Prot protein existence level 4. From Escherichia coli.
   5155..5446    -  CDS            TcR (fragment): tetracycline efflux protein; tet; confers resistance to tetracycline
   5461..5482    -  protein_bind   CAP binding site: CAP binding activates transcription in the presence of cAMP. E. coli catabolite activator protein
   5495..988     -  CDS            lacI (across the origin): lac repressor; lacI; The lac repressor binds to the lac operator to inhibit transcription in E. coli. This inhibition can be relieved by adding lactose or isopropyl-β-D-thiogalactopyranoside (IPTG).
>Addgene plasmid #233243 | pET28a-AviTag-CC-S2 | addgene full sequence | sequence record 462964 | Addgene NGS Result
GGGTGGTTTTTCTTTTCACCAGTGAGACGGGCAACAGCTGATTGCCCTTCACCGCCTGGCCCTGAGAGAG
TTGCAGCAAGCGGTCCACGCTGGTTTGCCCCAGCAGGCGAAAATCCTGTTTGATGGTGGTTAACGGCGGG
ATATAACATGAGCTGTCTTCGGTATCGTCGTATCCCACTACCGAGATATCCGCACCAACGCGCAGCCCGG
ACTCGGTAATGGCGCGCATTGCGCCCAGCGCCATCTGATCGTTGGCAACCAGCATCGCAGTGGGAACGAT
GCCCTCATTCAGCATTTGCATGGTTTGTTGAAAACCGGACATGGCACTCCAGTCGCCTTCCCGTTCCGCT
ATCGGCTGAATTTGATTGCGAGTGAGATATTTATGCCAGCCAGCCAGACGCAGACGCGCCGAGACAGAAC
TTAATGGGCCCGCTAACAGCGCGATTTGCTGGTGACCCAATGCGACCAGATGCTCCACGCCCAGTCGCGT
ACCGTCTTCATGGGAGAAAATAATACTGTTGATGGGTGTCTGGTCAGAGACATCAAGAAATAACGCCGGA
ACATTAGTGCAGGCAGCTTCCACAGCAATGGCATCCTGGTCATCCAGCGGATAGTTAATGATCAGCCCAC
TGACGCGTTGCGCGAGAAGATTGTGCACCGCCGCTTTACAGGCTTCGACGCCGCTTCGTTCTACCATCGA
CACCACCACGCTGGCACCCAGTTGATCGGCGCGAGATTTAATCGCCGCGACAATTTGCGACGGCGCGTGC
AGGGCCAGACTGGAGGTGGCAACGCCAATCAGCAACGACTGTTTGCCCGCCAGTTGTTGTGCCACGCGGT
TGGGAATGTAATTCAGCTCCGCCATCGCCGCTTCCACTTTTTCCCGCGTTTTCGCAGAAACGTGGCTGGC
CTGGTTCACCACGCGGGAAACGGTCTGATAAGAGACACCGGCATACTCTGCGACATCGTATAACGTTACT
GGTTTCACATTCACCACCCTGAATTGACTCTCTTCCGGGCGCTATCATGCCATACCGCGAAAGGTTTTGC
GCCATTCGATGGTGTCCGGGATCTCGACGCTCTCCCTTATGCGACTCCTGCATTAGGAAGCAGCCCAGTA
GTAGGTTGAGGCCGTTGAGCACCGCCGCCGCAAGGAATGGTGCATGCAAGGAGATGGCGCCCAACAGTCC
CCCGGCCACGGGGCCTGCCACCATACCCACGCCGAAACAAGCGCTCATGAGCCCGAAGTGGCGAGCCCGA
TCTTCCCCATCGGTGATGTCGGCGATATAGGCGCCAGCAACCGCACCTGTGGCGCCGGTGATGCCGGCCA
CGATGCGTCCGGCGTAGAGGATCGAGATCTCGATCCCGCGAAATTAATACGACTCACTATAGGGGAATTG
TGAGCGGATAACAATTCCCCTCTAGAAATAATTTTGTTTAACTTTAAGAAGGAGATATACCATGGGCAGC
AGCCATCATCATCATCATCACAGCAGCGGCCTGGTGCCGCGCGGCAGCCATATGGGTCTGAATGATATTT
TCGAAGCGCAGAAAATTGAATGGCATGAAGGTAGCGGAGGCGGAAGCGCACAGCTTGAGAAGGAATTGCA
GGCCCTGGAGAAAGAAAACGCCCAACTGGAGTGGGAGTTACAAGCCTCCGAGAAAGAGTCGGCGCAAGGC
GGTTCGGGTGGCTCACAGGCGTCCAAAAAGAAGTCCGCTCAGCTTAAATGGAAACTGCAAGCAAATAAGA
AGAAGTTGGCGCAGTTGAAGAAAAAATTACAAGCAGGCGGAAGTTCGAGCTGTTAAAAGCTTGCGGCCGC
ACTCGAGCACCACCACCACCACCACTGAGATCCGGCTGCTAACAAAGCCCGAAAGGAAGCTGAGTTGGCT
GCTGCCACCGCTGAGCAATAACTAGCATAACCCCTTGGGGCCTCTAAACGGGTCTTGAGGGGTTTTTTGC
TGAAAGGAGGAACTATATCCGGATTGGCGAATGGG
[124 nt withheld, positions 1996-2119]
C
[91 nt withheld, positions 2121-2211]
A
[49 nt withheld, positions 2213-2261]
CCTTTGACGTTGGAGTCCACGTTCTTT
[37 nt withheld, positions 2289-2325]
ACCCTATCTCGGTCTATTCTTTTGATTTATAAGGGATTTTGCCGATTTCGGCCTATTGGTTAAAAAATGA
GCTGATTTAACAAAAATTTAACGCGAATTTTAACAAAATATTAACGCTTACAATTTAGGTGGCACTTTTC
GGGGAAATGTGCGCGGAACCCCTATTTGTTTATTTTTCTAAATACATTCAAATATGTATCCGCTCATGAA
TTAATTCTTAGAAAAACTCATCGAGCATCAAATGAAACTGCAATTTATTCATATCAGGATTATCAATACC
ATATTTTTGAAAAAGCCGTTTCTGTAATGAAGGAGAAAACTCACCGAGGCAGTTCCATAGGATGGCAAGA
TCCTGGTATCGGTCTGCGATTCCGACTCGTCCAACATCAATACAACCTATTAATTTCCCCTCGTCAAAAA
TAAGGTTATCAAGTGAGAAATCACCATGAGTGACGACTGAATCCGGTGAGAATGGCAAAAGTTTATGCAT
TTCTTTCCAGACTTGTTCAACAGGCCAGCCATTACGCTCGTCATCAAAATCACTCGCATCAACCAAACCG
TTATTCATTCGTGATTGCGCCTGAGCGAGACGAAATACGCGATCGCTGTTAAAAGGACAATTACAAACAG
GAATCGAATGCAACCGGCGCAGGAACACTGCCAGCGCATCAACAATATTTTCACCTGAATCAGGATATTC
TTCTAATACCTGGAATGCTGTTTTCCCGGGGATCGCAGTGGTGAGTAACCATGCATCATCAGGAGTACGG
ATAAAATGCTTGATGGTCGGAAGAGGCATAAATTCCGTCAGCCAGTTTAGTCTGACCATCTCATCTGTAA
CATCATTGGCAACGCTACCTTTGCCATGTTTCAGAAACAACTCTGGCGCATCGGGCTTCCCATACAATCG
ATAGATTGTCGCACCTGATTGCCCGACATTATCGCGAGCCCATTTATACCCATATAAATCAGCATCCATG
TTGGAATTTAATCGCGGCCTAGAGCAAGACGTTTCCCGTTGAATATGGCTCATAACACCCCTTGTATTAC
TGTTTATGTAAGCAGACAGTTTTATTGTTCATGACCAAAATCCCTTAACGTGAGTTTTCGTTCCACTGAG
CGTCAGACCCCGTAGAAAAGATCAAAGGATCTTCTTGAGATCCTTTTTTTCTGCGCGTAATCTGCTGCTT
GCAAACAAAAAAACCACCGCTACCAGCGGTGGTTTGTTTGCCGGATCAAGAGCTACCAACTCTTTTTCCG
AAGGTAACTGGCTTCAGCAGAGCGCAGATACCAAATACTGTCCTTCTAGTGTAGCCGTAGTTAGGCCACC
ACTTCAAGAACTCTGTAGCACCGCCTACATACCTCGCTCTGCTAATCCTGTTACCAGTGGCTGCTGCCAG
TGGCGATAAGTCGTGTCTTACCGGGTTGGACTCAAGACGATAGTTACCGGATAAGGCGCAGCGGTCGGGC
TGAACGGGGGGTTCGTGCACACAGCCCAGCTTGGAGCGAACGACCTACACCGAACTGAGATACCTACAGC
GTGAGCTATGAGAAAGCGCCACGCTTCCCGAAGGGAGAAAGGCGGACAGGTATCCGGTAAGCGGCAGGGT
CGGAACAGGAGAGCGCACGAGGGAGCTTCCAGGGGGAAACGCCTGGTATCTTTATAGTCCTGTCGGGTTT
CGCCACCTCTGACTTGAGCGTCGATTTTTGTGATGCTCGTCAGGGGGGCGGAGCCTATGGAAAAACGCCA
GCAACGCGGCCTTTTTACGGTTCCTGGCCTTTTGCTGGCCTTTTGCTCACATGTTCTTTCCTGCGTTATC
CCCTGATTCTGTGGATAACCGTATTACCGCCTTTGAGTGAGCTGATACCGCTCGCCGCAGCCGAACGACC
GAGCGCAGCGAGTCAGTGAGCGAGGAAGCGGAAGAGCGCCTGATGCGGTATTTTCTCCTTACGCATCTGT
GCGGTATTTCACACCGCAATGGTGCACTCTCAGTACAATCTGCTCTGATGCCGCATAGTTAAGCCAGTAT
ACACTCCGCTATCGCTACGTGACTGGGTCATGGCTGCGCCCCGACACCCGCCAACACCCGCTGACGCGCC
CTGACGGGCTTGTCTGCTCCCGGCATCCGCTTACAGACAAGCTGTGACCGTCTCCGGGAGCTGCATGTGT
CAGAGGTTTTCACCGTCATCACCGAAACGCGCGAGGCAGCTGCGGTAAAGCTCATCAGCGTGGTCGTGAA
GCGATTCACAGATGTCTGCCTGTTCATCCGCGTCCAGCTCGTTGAGTTTCTCCAGAAGCGTTAATGTCTG
GCTTCTGATAAAGCGGGCCATGTTAAGGGCGGTTTTTTCCTGTTTGGTCACTGATGCCTCCGTGTAAGGG
GGATTTCTGTTCATGGGGGTAATGATACCGATGAAACGAGAGAGGATGCTCACGATACGGGTTACTGATG
ATGAACATGCCCGGTTACTGGAACGTTGTGAGGGTAAACAACTGGCGGTATGGATGCGGCGGGACCAGAG
AAAAATCACTCAGGGTCAATGCCAGCGCTTCGTTAATACAGATGTAGGTGTTCCACAGGGTAGCCAGCAG
CATCCTGCGATGCAGATCCGGAACATAATGGTGCAGGGCGCTGACTTCCGCGTTTCCAGACTTTACGAAA
CACGGAAACCGAAGACCATTCATGTTGTTGCTCAGGTCGCAGACGTTTTGCAGCAGCAGTCGCTTCACGT
TCGCTCGCGTATCGGTGATTCATTCTGCTAACCAGTAAGGCAACCCCGCCAGCCTAGCCGGGTCCTCAAC
GACAGGAGCACGATCATGCGCACCCGTGGGGCCGCCATGCCGGCGATAATGGCCTGCTTCTCGCCGAAAC
GTTTGGTGGCGGGACCAGTGACGAAGGCTTGAGCGAGGGCGTGCAAGATTCCGAATACCGCAAGCGACAG
GCCGATCATCGTCGCGCTCCAGCGAAAGCGGTCCTCGCCGAAAATGACCCAGAGCGCTGCCGGCACCTGT
CCTACGAGTTGCATGATAAAGAAGACAGTCATAAGTGCGGCGACGATAGTCATGCCCCGCGCCCACCGGA
AGGAGCTGACTGGGTTGAAGGCTCTCAAGGGCATCGGTCGAGATCCCGGTGCCTAATGAGTGAGCTAACT
TACATTAATTGCGTTGCGCTCACTGCCCGCTTTCCAGTCGGGAAACCTGTCGTGCCAGCTGCATTAATGA
ATCGGCCAACGCGCGGGGAGAGGCGGTTTGCGTATTGGGCGCCA
